LOCUS       Exported 9838 bp ds-DNA circular SYN 12-MAY-2021
DEFINITION  Lentiviral expression of MYC.
ACCESSION   .
VERSION     .
KEYWORDS    MYC_pLX307
SOURCE      synthetic DNA construct
  ORGANISM  synthetic DNA construct
REFERENCE   1 (bases 1 to 9838)
  AUTHORS   Rosenbluh J, Mercer J, Shrestha Y, Oliver R, Tamayo P, Doench JG,
            Tirosh I, Piccioni F, Hartenian E, Horn H, Fagbami L, Root DE, Jaffe
            J, Lage K, Boehm JS, Hahn WC
  TITLE     Genetic and Proteomic Interrogation of Lower Confidence Candidate
            Genes Reveals Signaling Networks in beta-Catenin-Active Cancers.
  JOURNAL   Cell Syst. 2016 Sep 28;3(3):302-316.e4. doi:
            10.1016/j.cels.2016.09.001.
  PUBMED    27684187
REFERENCE   2 (bases 1 to 9838)
  AUTHORS   .
  TITLE     Direct Submission
  JOURNAL   Exported May 12, 2021 from SnapGene Server 1.1.58
            http://www.snapgene.com
FEATURES             Location/Qualifiers
     source          1..9838
                     /organism="synthetic DNA construct"
                     /mol_type="other DNA"
     promoter        98..1276
                     /label=EF-1-alpha promoter
                     /note="strong constitutive promoter for human elongation
                     factor EF-1-alpha"
     intron          329..1267
                     /label=EF-1-alpha intron A
                     /note="intron upstream of the start codon of human
                     EF-1-alpha"
     primer_bind     1224..1244
                     /label=EF1a-F
                     /note="Human elongation factor-1a promoter, forward primer"
     protein_bind    1296..1320
                     /gene="mutant version of attB"
                     /label=attB1
                     /bound_moiety="BP Clonase(TM)"
                     /note="recombination site for the Gateway(R) BP reaction"
     CDS             1368..2687
                     /codon_start=1
                     /product="human c-Myc proto-oncogene"
                     /label=c-Myc
                     /translation="MPLNVSFTNRNYDLDYDSVQPYFYCDEEENFYQQQQQSELQPPAP
                     SEDIWKKFELLPTPPLSPSRRSGLCSPSYVAVTPFSLRGDNDGGGGSFSTADQLEMVTE
                     LLGGDMVNQSFICDPDDETFIKNIIIQDCMWSGFSAAAKLVSEKLASYQAARKDSGSPN
                     PARGHSVCSTSSLYLQDLSAAASECIDPSVVFPYPLNDSSSPKSCASQDSSAFSPSSDS
                     LLSSTESSPQGSPEPLVLHEETPPTTSSDSEEEQEDEEEIDVVSVEKRQAPGKRSESGS
                     PSAGGHSKPPHSPLVLKRCHVSTHQHNYAAPPSTRKDYPAAKRVKLDSVRVLRQISNNR
                     KCTSPRSSDTEENVKRRTHNVLERQRRNELKRSFFALRDQIPELENNEKAPKVVILKKA
                     TAYILSVQAEEQKLISEEDLLRKRREQLKHKLEQLRNSCA"
     protein_bind    complement(2689..2713)
                     /gene="mutant version of attB"
                     /label=attB2
                     /bound_moiety="BP Clonase(TM)"
                     /note="recombination site for the Gateway(R) BP reaction"
     CDS             2721..2762
                     /codon_start=1
                     /product="epitope tag from simian virus 5"
                     /label=V5 tag
                     /translation="GKPIPNPLLGLDST"
     misc_feature    2873..3461
                     /label=WPRE
                     /note="woodchuck hepatitis virus posttranscriptional
                     regulatory element"
     primer_bind     complement(2926..2946)
                     /label=WPRE-R
                     /note="WPRE, reverse primer"
     CDS             complement(3344..3355)
                     /codon_start=1
                     /product="Factor Xa recognition and cleavage site"
                     /label=Factor Xa site
                     /translation="IEGR"
     LTR             3533..3766
                     /label=3' LTR (Delta-U3)
                     /note="self-inactivating 3' long terminal repeat (LTR) from
                     HIV-1"
     polyA_signal    3844..3965
                     /label=SV40 poly(A) signal
                     /note="SV40 polyadenylation signal"
     primer_bind     complement(3881..3900)
                     /label=SV40pA-R
                     /note="SV40 polyA, reverse primer"
     primer_bind     3935..3954
                     /label=EBV-rev
                     /note="SV40 polyA terminator, reverse primer"
     rep_origin      4005..4140
                     /label=SV40 ori
                     /note="SV40 origin of replication"
     primer_bind     complement(4160..4179)
                     /label=T7
                     /note="T7 promoter, forward primer"
     promoter        complement(4161..4179)
                     /label=T7 promoter
                     /note="promoter for bacteriophage T7 RNA polymerase"
     primer_bind     complement(4189..4206)
                     /label=M13 Forward
                     /note="In lacZ gene. Also called M13-F20 or M13 (-21)
                     Forward"
     primer_bind     complement(4189..4205)
                     /label=M13 fwd
                     /note="common sequencing primer, one of multiple similar
                     variants"
     primer_bind     complement(4198..4220)
                     /label=M13/pUC Forward
                     /note="In lacZ gene"
     rep_origin      4347..4802
                     /direction=RIGHT
                     /label=f1 ori
                     /note="f1 bacteriophage origin of replication; arrow
                     indicates direction of (+) strand synthesis"
     primer_bind     complement(4434..4453)
                     /label=F1ori-R
                     /note="F1 origin, reverse primer"
     primer_bind     4644..4665
                     /label=F1ori-F
                     /note="F1 origin, forward primer"
     promoter        4828..4932
                     /gene="bla"
                     /label=AmpR promoter
     CDS             4933..5793
                     /codon_start=1
                     /gene="bla"
                     /product="beta-lactamase"
                     /label=AmpR
                     /note="confers resistance to ampicillin, carbenicillin, and
                     related antibiotics"
                     /translation="MSIQHFRVALIPFFAAFCLPVFAHPETLVKVKDAEDQLGARVGYI
                     ELDLNSGKILESFRPEERFPMMSTFKVLLCGAVLSRIDAGQEQLGRRIHYSQNDLVEYS
                     PVTEKHLTDGMTVRELCSAAITMSDNTAANLLLTTIGGPKELTAFLHNMGDHVTRLDRW
                     EPELNEAIPNDERDTTMPVAMATTLRKLLTGELLTLASRQQLIDWMEADKVAGPLLRSA
                     LPAGWFIADKSGAGERGSRGIIAALGPDGKPSRIVVIYTTGSQATMDERNRQIAEIGAS
                     LIKHW"
     primer_bind     complement(5151..5170)
                     /label=Amp-R
                     /note="Ampicillin resistance gene, reverse primer"
     rep_origin      5964..6552
                     /direction=RIGHT
                     /label=ori
                     /note="high-copy-number ColE1/pMB1/pBR322/pUC origin of
                     replication"
     primer_bind     6453..6472
                     /label=pBR322ori-F
                     /note="pBR322 origin, forward primer"
     primer_bind     6706..6723
                     /label=L4440
                     /note="L4440 vector, forward primer"
     protein_bind    6840..6861
                     /label=CAP binding site
                     /bound_moiety="E. coli catabolite activator protein"
                     /note="CAP binding activates transcription in the presence
                     of cAMP."
     promoter        6876..6906
                     /label=lac promoter
                     /note="promoter for the E. coli lac operon"
     protein_bind    6914..6930
                     /label=lac operator
                     /bound_moiety="lac repressor encoded by lacI"
                     /note="The lac repressor binds to the lac operator to
                     inhibit transcription in E. coli. This inhibition can be
                     relieved by adding lactose or
                     isopropyl-beta-D-thiogalactopyranoside (IPTG)."
     primer_bind     6919..6941
                     /label=M13/pUC Reverse
                     /note="In lacZ gene"
     primer_bind     6938..6954
                     /label=M13 rev
                     /note="common sequencing primer, one of multiple similar
                     variants"
     primer_bind     6938..6954
                     /label=M13 Reverse
                     /note="In lacZ gene. Also called M13-rev"
     primer_bind     6973..6993
                     /label=T3
                     /note="T3 promoter, forward primer"
     promoter        6975..6993
                     /label=T3 promoter
                     /note="promoter for bacteriophage T3 RNA polymerase"
     promoter        7021..7247
                     /label=RSV promoter
                     /note="Rous sarcoma virus enhancer/promoter"
     LTR             7248..7428
                     /label=5' LTR (truncated)
                     /note="truncated 5' long terminal repeat (LTR) from HIV-1"
     misc_feature    7475..7600
                     /label=HIV-1 Psi
                     /note="packaging signal of human immunodeficiency virus
                     type 1"
     misc_feature    8093..8326
                     /label=RRE
                     /note="The Rev response element (RRE) of HIV-1 allows for
                     Rev-dependent mRNA export from the nucleus to the
                     cytoplasm."
     CDS             8511..8555
                     /codon_start=1
                     /product="antigenic peptide corresponding to amino acids
                     655 to 669 of the HIV envelope protein gp41 (Lutje Hulsik
                     et al., 2013)"
                     /label=gp41 peptide
                     /note="recognized by the 2H10 single-chain llama nanobody"
                     /translation="KNEQELLELDKWASL"
     promoter        8786..8996
                     /label=SV40 promoter
                     /note="SV40 early promoter"
     promoter        8808..9004
                     /label=SV40 promoter
                     /note="SV40 early promoter"
     rep_origin      8855..8990
                     /label=SV40 ori
                     /note="SV40 origin of replication"
     CDS             9036..9638
                     /codon_start=1
                     /gene="pac from Streptomyces alboniger"
                     /product="puromycin N-acetyltransferase"
                     /label=PuroR
                     /note="confers resistance to puromycin"
                     /translation="MTEYKPTVRLATRDDVPRAVRTLAAAFADYPATRHTVDPDRHIER
                     VTELQELFLTRVGLDIGKVWVADDGAAVAVWTTPESVEAGAVFAEIGPRMAELSGSRLA
                     AQQQMEGLLAPHRPKEPAWFLATVGVSPDHQGKGLGSAVVLPGVEAAERAGVPAFLETS
                     APRNLPFYERLGFTVTADVEVPEGPRTWCMTRKPGAS"
     primer_bind     complement(9036..9055)
                     /label=Puro-R
                     /note="Puromycin resistance gene, reverse primer. Also
                     called puro-variant-R"
     primer_bind     9532..9552
                     /label=Puro-F
                     /note="Puromycin resistance gene, forward primer"
     misc_feature    9681..9798
                     /label=cPPT/CTS
                     /note="central polypurine tract and central termination
                     sequence of HIV-1"
ORIGIN
        1 ggctcgaggc ctgcaggtgc aaagatggat aaagttttaa acagagagga atctttgcag
       61 ctaatggacc ttctaggtct tgaaaggagt gggaattggc tccggtgccc gtcagtgggc
      121 agagcgcaca tcgcccacag tccccgagaa gttgggggga ggggtcggca attgaaccgg
      181 tgcctagaga aggtggcgcg gggtaaactg ggaaagtgat gtcgtgtact ggctccgcct
      241 ttttcccgag ggtgggggag aaccgtatat aagtgcagta gtcgccgtga acgttctttt
      301 tcgcaacggg tttgccgcca gaacacaggt aagtgccgtg tgtggttccc gcgggcctgg
      361 cctctttacg ggttatggcc cttgcgtgcc ttgaattact tccacctggc tgcagtacgt
      421 gattcttgat cccgagcttc gggttggaag tgggtgggag agttcgaggc cttgcgctta
      481 aggagcccct tcgcctcgtg cttgagttga ggcctggcct gggcgctggg gccgccgcgt
      541 gcgaatctgg tggcaccttc gcgcctgtct cgctgctttc gataagtctc tagccattta
      601 aaatttttga tgacctgctg cgacgctttt tttctggcaa gatagtcttg taaatgcggg
      661 ccaagatctg cacactggta tttcggtttt tggggccgcg ggcggcgacg gggcccgtgc
      721 gtcccagcgc acatgttcgg cgaggcgggg cctgcgagcg cggccaccga gaatcggacg
      781 ggggtagtct caagctggcc ggcctgctct ggtgcctggc ctcgcgccgc cgtgtatcgc
      841 cccgccctgg gcggcaaggc tggcccggtc ggcaccagtt gcgtgagcgg aaagatggcc
      901 gcttcccggc cctgctgcag ggagctcaaa atggaggacg cggcgctcgg gagagcgggc
      961 gggtgagtca cccacacaaa ggaaaagggc ctttccgtcc tcagccgtcg cttcatgtga
     1021 ctccacggag taccgggcgc cgtccaggca cctcgattag ttctcgagct tttggagtac
     1081 gtcgtcttta ggttgggggg aggggtttta tgcgatggag tttccccaca ctgagtgggt
     1141 ggagactgaa gttaggccag cttggcactt gatgtaattc tccttggaat ttgccctttt
     1201 tgagtttgga tcttggttca ttctcaagcc tcagacagtg gttcaaagtt tttttcttcc
     1261 atttcaggtg tcgtgaggct agcatcgatt gatcaacaag tttgtacaaa aaagttggca
     1321 ccatggattt ttttcgggta gtggaaaacc agcagcctcc cgcgacgatg cccctcaacg
     1381 ttagcttcac caacaggaac tatgacctcg actacgactc ggtgcagccg tatttctact
     1441 gcgacgagga ggagaacttc taccagcagc agcagcagag cgagctgcag cccccggcgc
     1501 ccagcgagga tatctggaag aaattcgagc tgctgcccac cccgcccctg tcccctagcc
     1561 gccgctccgg gctctgctcg ccctcctacg ttgcggtcac acccttctcc cttcggggag
     1621 acaacgacgg cggtggcggg agcttctcca cggccgacca gctggagatg gtgaccgagc
     1681 tgctgggagg agacatggtg aaccagagtt tcatctgcga cccggacgac gagaccttca
     1741 tcaaaaacat catcatccag gactgtatgt ggagcggctt ctcggccgcc gccaagctcg
     1801 tctcagagaa gctggcctcc taccaggctg cgcgcaaaga cagcggcagc ccgaaccccg
     1861 cccgcggcca cagcgtctgc tccacctcca gcttgtacct gcaggatctg agcgccgccg
     1921 cctcagagtg catcgacccc tcggtggtct tcccctaccc tctcaacgac agcagctcgc
     1981 ccaagtcctg cgcctcgcaa gactccagcg ccttctctcc gtcctcggat tctctgctct
     2041 cctcgacgga gtcctccccg cagggcagcc ccgagcccct ggtgctccat gaggagacac
     2101 cgcccaccac cagcagcgac tctgaggagg aacaagaaga tgaggaagaa atcgatgttg
     2161 tttctgtgga aaagaggcag gctcctggca aaaggtcaga gtctggatca ccttctgctg
     2221 gaggccacag caaacctcct cacagcccac tggtcctcaa gaggtgccac gtctccacac
     2281 atcagcacaa ctacgcagcg cctccctcca ctcggaagga ctatcctgct gccaagaggg
     2341 tcaagttgga cagtgtcaga gtcctgagac agatcagcaa caaccgaaaa tgcaccagcc
     2401 ccaggtcctc ggacaccgag gagaatgtca agaggcgaac acacaacgtc ttggagcgcc
     2461 agaggaggaa cgagctaaaa cggagctttt ttgccctgcg tgaccagatc ccggagttgg
     2521 aaaacaatga aaaggccccc aaggtagtta tccttaaaaa agccacagca tacatcctgt
     2581 ccgtccaagc agaggagcaa aagctcattt ctgaagagga cttgttgcgg aaacgacgag
     2641 aacagttgaa acacaaactt gaacagctac ggaactcttg tgcgtaattg ccaactttct
     2701 tgtacaaagt ggttgatatc ggtaagccta tccctaaccc tctcctcggt ctcgattcta
     2761 cgtagtaatg aactagtccg taacttgaaa gtatttcgat ttcttggctt tatatatctt
     2821 gtggaaagga cgaagacacg ggtcgggcgt ctcaagcacg cgttaagtcg acaatcaacc
     2881 tctggattac aaaatttgtg aaagattgac tggtattctt aactatgttg ctccttttac
     2941 gctatgtgga tacgctgctt taatgccttt gtatcatgct attgcttccc gtatggcttt
     3001 cattttctcc tccttgtata aatcctggtt gctgtctctt tatgaggagt tgtggcccgt
     3061 tgtcaggcaa cgtggcgtgg tgtgcactgt gtttgctgac gcaaccccca ctggttgggg
     3121 cattgccacc acctgtcagc tcctttccgg gactttcgct ttccccctcc ctattgccac
     3181 ggcggaactc atcgccgcct gccttgcccg ctgctggaca ggggctcggc tgttgggcac
     3241 tgacaattcc gtggtgttgt cggggaaatc atcgtccttt ccttggctgc tcgcctgtgt
     3301 tgccacctgg attctgcgcg ggacgtcctt ctgctacgtc ccttcggccc tcaatccagc
     3361 ggaccttcct tcccgcggcc tgctgccggc tctgcggcct cttccgcgtc ttcgccttcg
     3421 ccctcagacg agtcggatct ccctttgggc cgcctccccg cgtcgacttt aagaccaatg
     3481 acttacaagg cagctgtaga tcttagccac tttttaaaag aaaagggggg actggaaggg
     3541 ctaattcact cccaacgaag acaagatctg ctttttgctt gtactgggtc tctctggtta
     3601 gaccagatct gagcctggga gctctctggc taactaggga acccactgct taagcctcaa
     3661 taaagcttgc cttgagtgct tcaagtagtg tgtgcccgtc tgttgtgtga ctctggtaac
     3721 tagagatccc tcagaccctt ttagtcagtg tggaaaatct ctagcagtac gtatagtagt
     3781 tcatgtcatc ttattattca gtatttataa cttgcaaaga aatgaatatc agagagtgag
     3841 aggaacttgt ttattgcagc ttataatggt tacaaataaa gcaatagcat cacaaatttc
     3901 acaaataaag catttttttc actgcattct agttgtggtt tgtccaaact catcaatgta
     3961 tcttatcatg tctggctcta gctatcccgc ccctaactcc gcccatcccg cccctaactc
     4021 cgcccagttc cgcccattct ccgccccatg gctgactaat tttttttatt tatgcagagg
     4081 ccgaggccgc ctcggcctct gagctattcc agaagtagtg aggaggcttt tttggaggcc
     4141 tagggacgta cccaattcgc cctatagtga gtcgtattac gcgcgctcac tggccgtcgt
     4201 tttacaacgt cgtgactggg aaaaccctgg cgttacccaa cttaatcgcc ttgcagcaca
     4261 tccccctttc gccagctggc gtaatagcga agaggcccgc accgatcgcc cttcccaaca
     4321 gttgcgcagc ctgaatggcg aatgggnnnn nnnnnnnnnn nnnnnnnnnn nnnnnnnnnn
     4381 nnnnnnnnnn nnnnnnnnnn nnnnnnnnnn nnnnnnnnnn nnnnnnnnnn nnnnnnnnnn
     4441 nnnnnnnnnn nnnnnnnnnn nnnnnnnnnn cnnnnnnnnn nnnnnnnnnn nnnnnnnnnn
     4501 nnnnnnnnnn nnnnnnnnnn nnnnnnnnnn nnnnnnnnnn nnnnnnnnnn nnnnnnnnnn
     4561 nnannnnnnn nnnnnnnnnn nnnnnnnnnn nnnnnnnnnn nnnnnnnnnn nncctttgac
     4621 gttggagtcc acgttcttta atagtggact cttgttccaa actggaacaa cactcaaccc
     4681 tatctcggtc tattcttttg atttataagg gattttgccg atttcggcct attggttaaa
     4741 aaatgagctg atttaacaaa aatttaacgc gaattttaac aaaatattaa cgcttacaat
     4801 ttaggtggca cttttcgggg aaatgtgcgc ggaaccccta tttgtttatt tttctaaata
     4861 cattcaaata tgtatccgct catgagacaa taaccctgat aaatgcttca ataatattga
     4921 aaaaggaaga gtatgagtat tcaacatttc cgtgtcgccc ttattccctt ttttgcggca
     4981 ttttgccttc ctgtttttgc tcacccagaa acgctggtga aagtaaaaga tgctgaagat
     5041 cagttgggtg cacgagtggg ttacatcgaa ctggatctca acagcggtaa gatccttgag
     5101 agttttcgcc ccgaagaacg ttttccaatg atgagcactt ttaaagttct gctatgtggc
     5161 gcggtattat cccgtattga cgccgggcaa gagcaactcg gtcgccgcat acactattct
     5221 cagaatgact tggttgagta ctcaccagtc acagaaaagc atcttacgga tggcatgaca
     5281 gtaagagaat tatgcagtgc tgccataacc atgagtgata acactgcggc caacttactt
     5341 ctgacaacga tcggaggacc gaaggagcta accgcttttt tgcacaacat gggggatcat
     5401 gtaactcgcc ttgatcgttg ggaaccggag ctgaatgaag ccataccaaa cgacgagcgt
     5461 gacaccacga tgcctgtagc aatggcaaca acgttgcgca aactattaac tggcgaacta
     5521 cttactctag cttcccggca acaattaata gactggatgg aggcggataa agttgcagga
     5581 ccacttctgc gctcggccct tccggctggc tggtttattg ctgataaatc tggagccggt
     5641 gagcgtgggt ctcgcggtat cattgcagca ctggggccag atggtaagcc ctcccgtatc
     5701 gtagttatct acacgacggg gagtcaggca actatggatg aacgaaatag acagatcgct
     5761 gagataggtg cctcactgat taagcattgg taactgtcag accaagttta ctcatatata
     5821 ctttagattg atttaaaact tcatttttaa tttaaaagga tctaggtgaa gatccttttt
     5881 gataatctca tgaccaaaat cccttaacgt gagttttcgt tccactgagc gtcagacccc
     5941 gtagaaaaga tcaaaggatc ttcttgagat cctttttttc tgcgcgtaat ctgctgcttg
     6001 caaacaaaaa aaccaccgct accagcggtg gtttgtttgc cggatcaaga gctaccaact
     6061 ctttttccga aggtaactgg cttcagcaga gcgcagatac caaatactgt tcttctagtg
     6121 tagccgtagt taggccacca cttcaagaac tctgtagcac cgcctacata cctcgctctg
     6181 ctaatcctgt taccagtggc tgctgccagt ggcgataagt cgtgtcttac cgggttggac
     6241 tcaagacgat agttaccgga taaggcgcag cggtcgggct gaacgggggg ttcgtgcaca
     6301 cagcccagct tggagcgaac gacctacacc gaactgagat acctacagcg tgagctatga
     6361 gaaagcgcca cgcttcccga agggagaaag gcggacaggt atccggtaag cggcagggtc
     6421 ggaacaggag agcgcacgag ggagcttcca gggggaaacg cctggtatct ttatagtcct
     6481 gtcgggtttc gccacctctg acttgagcgt cgatttttgt gatgctcgtc aggggggcgg
     6541 agcctatgga aaaacgccag caacgcggcc tttttacggt tcctggcctt ttgctggcct
     6601 tttgctcaca tgttctttcc tgcgttatcc cctgattctg tggataaccg tattaccgcc
     6661 tttgagtgag ctgataccgc tcgccgcagc cgaacgaccg agcgcagcga gtcagtgagc
     6721 gaggaagcgg aagagcgccc aatacgcaaa ccgcctctcc ccgcgcgttg gccgattcat
     6781 taatgcagct ggcacgacag gtttcccgac tggaaagcgg gcagtgagcg caacgcaatt
     6841 aatgtgagtt agctcactca ttaggcaccc caggctttac actttatgct tccggctcgt
     6901 atgttgtgtg gaattgtgag cggataacaa tttcacacag gaaacagcta tgaccatgat
     6961 tacgccaagc gcgcaattaa ccctcactaa agggaacaaa agctggagct gcaagcttaa
     7021 tgtagtctta tgcaatactc ttgtagtctt gcaacatggt aacgatgagt tagcaacatg
     7081 ccttacaagg agagaaaaag caccgtgcat gccgattggt ggaagtaagg tggtacgatc
     7141 gtgccttatt aggaaggcaa cagacgggtc tgacatggat tggacgaacc actgaattgc
     7201 cgcattgcag agatattgta tttaagtgcc tagctcgata cataaacggg tctctctggt
     7261 tagaccagat ctgagcctgg gagctctctg gctaactagg gaacccactg cttaagcctc
     7321 aataaagctt gccttgagtg cttcaagtag tgtgtgcccg tctgttgtgt gactctggta
     7381 actagagatc cctcagaccc ttttagtcag tgtggaaaat ctctagcagt ggcgcccgaa
     7441 cagggacttg aaagcgaaag ggaaaccaga ggagctctct cgacgcagga ctcggcttgc
     7501 tgaagcgcgc acggcaagag gcgaggggcg gcgactggtg agtacgccaa aaattttgac
     7561 tagcggaggc tagaaggaga gagatgggtg cgagagcgtc agtattaagc gggggagaat
     7621 tagatcgcga tgggaaaaaa ttcggttaag gccaggggga aagaaaaaat ataaattaaa
     7681 acatatagta tgggcaagca gggagctaga acgattcgca gttaatcctg gcctgttaga
     7741 aacatcagaa ggctgtagac aaatactggg acagctacaa ccatcccttc agacaggatc
     7801 agaagaactt agatcattat ataatacagt agcaaccctc tattgtgtgc atcaaaggat
     7861 agagataaaa gacaccaagg aagctttaga caagatagag gaagagcaaa acaaaagtaa
     7921 gaccaccgca cagcaagcgg ccgctgatct tcagacctgg aggaggagat atgagggaca
     7981 attggagaag tgaattatat aaatataaag tagtaaaaat tgaaccatta ggagtagcac
     8041 ccaccaaggc aaagagaaga gtggtgcaga gagaaaaaag agcagtggga ataggagctt
     8101 tgttccttgg gttcttggga gcagcaggaa gcactatggg cgcagcgtca atgacgctga
     8161 cggtacaggc cagacaatta ttgtctggta tagtgcagca gcagaacaat ttgctgaggg
     8221 ctattgaggc gcaacagcat ctgttgcaac tcacagtctg gggcatcaag cagctccagg
     8281 caagaatcct ggctgtggaa agatacctaa aggatcaaca gctcctgggg atttggggtt
     8341 gctctggaaa actcatttgc accactgctg tgccttggaa tgctagttgg agtaataaat
     8401 ctctggaaca gatttggaat cacacgacct ggatggagtg ggacagagaa attaacaatt
     8461 acacaagctt aatacactcc ttaattgaag aatcgcaaaa ccagcaagaa aagaatgaac
     8521 aagaattatt ggaattagat aaatgggcaa gtttgtggaa ttggtttaac ataacaaatt
     8581 ggctgtggta tataaaatta ttcataatga tagtaggagg cttggtaggt ttaagaatag
     8641 tttttgctgt actttctata gtgaatagag ttaggcaggg atattcacca ttatcgtttc
     8701 agacccacct cccaaccccg aggggaccca tgcattgcat ctcaattagt cagcaaccag
     8761 gtgtggaaag tccccaggct ccccagcagg cagaagtatg caaagcatgc gtctcaatta
     8821 gtcagcaacc atagtcccgc ccctaactcc gcccatcccg cccctaactc cgcccagttc
     8881 cgcccattct ccgccccatg gctgactaat tttttttatt tatgcagagg ccgaggccgc
     8941 ctcggcctct gagctattcc agaagtagtg aggaggcttt tttggaggcc taggcttttg
     9001 caaaaagctt tctagaggta ccaccggagc ttaccatgac cgagtacaag cccacggtgc
     9061 gcctcgccac ccgcgacgac gtccccaggg ccgtacgcac cctcgccgcc gcgttcgccg
     9121 actaccccgc cacgcgccac accgtcgatc cggaccgcca catcgagcgg gtcaccgagc
     9181 tgcaagaact cttcctcacg cgcgtcgggc tcgacatcgg caaggtgtgg gtcgcggacg
     9241 acggcgccgc cgtggcggtc tggaccacgc cggagagcgt cgaagcgggg gcggtgttcg
     9301 ccgagatcgg cccgcgcatg gccgagttga gcggttcccg gctggccgcg cagcaacaga
     9361 tggaaggcct cctggcgccg caccggccca aggagcccgc gtggttcctg gccaccgtcg
     9421 gcgtctcgcc cgaccaccag ggcaagggtc tgggcagcgc cgtcgtgctc cccggagtgg
     9481 aggcggccga gcgcgccggg gtgcccgcct tcctggagac ctccgcgccc cgcaacctcc
     9541 ccttctacga gcggctcggc ttcaccgtca ccgccgacgt cgaggtgccc gaaggaccgc
     9601 gcacctggtg catgacccgc aagcccggtg ccagttaacg aattctagat cttgagacaa
     9661 atggcagtat tcatccacaa ttttaaaaga aaagggggga ttggggggta cagtgcaggg
     9721 gaaagaatag tagacataat agcaacagac atacaaacta aagaattaca aaaacaaatt
     9781 acaaaaattc aaaattttcg ggtttattac agggacagca gagatccact ttggcgcc
//
